>Addgene plasmid #90641 | CSNK1A1 H2.4 gRNA | addgene full sequence | sequence record 183336 | Addgene NGS Result
TCATTAATGCAGCTGGCACGACAGGTTTCCCGACTGGAAAGCGGGCAGTGAGCGCAACGCAATTAATGTG
AGTTAGCTCACTCATTAGGCACCCCAGGCTTTACACTTTATGCTTCCGGCTCGTATGTTGTGTGGAATTG
TGAGCGGATAACAATTTCACACAGGAAACAGCTATGACCATGATTACGCCAAGCGCGCAATTAACCCTCA
CTAAAGGGAACAAAAGCTGGAGCTGCAAGCTTAATGTAGTCTTATGCAATACTCTTGTAGTCTTGCAACA
TGGTAACGATGAGTTAGCAACATGCCTTACAAGGAGAGAAAAAGCACCGTGCATGCCGATTGGTGGAAGT
AAGGTGGTACGATCGTGCCTTATTAGGAAGGCAACAGACGGGTCTGACATGGATTGGACGAACCACTGAA
TTGCCGCATTGCAGAGATATTGTATTTAAGTGCCTAGCTCGATACATAAACGGGTCTCTCTGGTTAGACC
AGATCTGAGCCTGGGAGCTCTCTGGCTAACTAGGGAACCCACTGCTTAAGCCTCAATAAAGCTTGCCTTG
AGTGCTTCAAGTAGTGTGTGCCCGTCTGTTGTGTGACTCTGGTAACTAGAGATCCCTCAGACCCTTTTAG
TCAGTGTGGAAAATCTCTAGCAGTGGCGCCCGAACAGGGACTTGAAAGCGAAAGGGAAACCAGAGGAGCT
CTCTCGACGCAGGACTCGGCTTGCTGAAGCGCGCACGGCAAGAGGCGAGGGGCGGCGACTGGTGAGTACG
CCAAAAATTTTGACTAGCGGAGGCTAGAAGGAGAGAGATGGGTGCGAGAGCGTCAGTATTAAGCGGGGGA
GAATTAGATCGCGATGGGAAAAAATTCGGTTAAGGCCAGGGGGAAAGAAAAAATATAAATTAAAACATAT
AGTATGGGCAAGCAGGGAGCTAGAACGATTCGCAGTTAATCCTGGCCTGTTAGAAACATCAGAAGGCTGT
AGACAAATACTGGGACAGCTACAACCATCCCTTCAGACAGGATCAGAAGAACTTAGATCATTATATAATA
CAGTAGCAACCCTCTATTGTGTGCATCAAAGGATAGAGATAAAAGACACCAAGGAAGCTTTAGACAAGAT
AGAGGAAGAGCAAAACAAAAGTAAGACCACCGCACAGCAAGCGGCCGCTGATCTTCAGACCTGGAGGAGG
AGATATGAGGGACAATTGGAGAAGTGAATTATATAAATATAAAGTAGTAAAAATTGAACCATTAGGAGTA
GCACCCACCAAGGCAAAGAGAAGAGTGGTGCAGAGAGAAAAAAGAGCAGTGGGAATAGGAGCTTTGTTCC
TTGGGTTCTTGGGAGCAGCAGGAAGCACTATGGGCGCAGCGTCAATGACGCTGACGGTACAGGCCAGACA
ATTATTGTCTGGTATAGTGCAGCAGCAGAACAATTTGCTGAGGGCTATTGAGGCGCAACAGCATCTGTTG
CAACTCACAGTCTGGGGCATCAAGCAGCTCCAGGCAAGAATCCTGGCTGTGGAAAGATACCTAAAGGATC
AACAGCTCCTGGGGATTTGGGGTTGCTCTGGAAAACTCATTTGCACCACTGCTGTGCCTTGGAATGCTAG
TTGGAGTAATAAATCTCTGGAACAGATTTGGAATCACACGACCTGGATGGAGTGGGACAGAGAAATTAAC
AATTACACAAGCTTAATACACTCCTTAATTGAAGAATCGCAAAACCAGCAAGAAAAGAATGAACAAGAAT
TATTGGAATTAGATAAATGGGCAAGTTTGTGGAATTGGTTTAACATAACAAATTGGCTGTGGTATATAAA
ATTATTCATAATGATAGTAGGAGGCTTGGTAGGTTTAAGAATAGTTTTTGCTGTACTTTCTATAGTGAAT
AGAGTTAGGCAGGGATATTCACCATTATCGTTTCAGACCCACCTCCCAACCCCGAGGGGACCCAGAGAGG
GCCTATTTCCCATGATTCCTTCATATTTGCATATACGATACAAGGCTGTTAGAGAGATAATTAGAATTAA
TTTGACTGTAAACACAAAGATATTAGTACAAAATACGTGACGTAGAAAGTAATAATTTCTTGGGTAGTTT
GCAGTTTTAAAATTATGTTTTAAAATGGACTATCATATGCTTACCGTAACTTGAAAGTATTTCGATTTCT
TGGCTTTATATATCTTGTGGAAAGGACGAAACACCGTGTACTTAAACTATTGTCGTGTTTAAGAGCTATG
CTGGAAACAGCATAGCAAGTTTAAATAAGGCTAGTCCGTTATCAACTTGAAAAAGTGGCACCGAGTCGGT
GCTTTTTTTGAATTCTAGATCTTGAGACAAATGGCAGTATTCATCCACAATTTTAAAAGAAAAGGGGGGA
TTGGGGGGTACAGTGCAGGGGAAAGAATAGTAGACATAATAGCAACAGACATACAAACTAAAGAATTACA
AAAACAAATTACAAAAATTCAAAATTTTCGGGTTTATTACAGGGACAGCAGAGATCCACTTTGGCGCCGG
CTCGAGTGGCTCCGGTGCCCGTCAGTGGGCAGAGCGCACATCGCCCACAGTCCCCGAGAAGTTGGGGGGA
GGGGTCGGCAATTGAACCGGTGCCTAGAGAAGGTGGCGCGGGGTAAACTGGGAAAGTGATGTCGTGTACT
GGCTCCGCCTTTTTCCCGAGGGTGGGGGAGAACCGTATATAAGTGCAGTAGTCGCCGTGAACGTTCTTTT
TCGCAACGGGTTTGCCGCCAGAACACAGGTGTCGTGACGCGGGATCCGCCACCATGACCGAGTACAAGCC
CACGGTGCGCCTCGCCACCCGCGACGACGTCCCCAGGGCCGTACGCACCCTCGCCGCCGCGTTCGCCGAC
TACCCCGCCACGCGCCACACCGTCGATCCGGACCGCCACATCGAGCGGGTCACCGAGCTGCAAGAACTCT
TCCTCACGCGCGTCGGGCTCGACATCGGCAAGGTGTGGGTCGCGGACGACGGCGCCGCGGTGGCGGTCTG
GACCACGCCGGAGAGCGTCGAAGCGGGGGCGGTGTTCGCCGAGATCGGCCCGCGCATGGCCGAGTTGAGC
GGTTCCCGGCTGGCCGCGCAGCAACAGATGGAAGGCCTCCTGGCGCCGCACCGGCCCAAGGAGCCCGCGT
GGTTCCTGGCCACCGTCGGAGTCTCGCCCGACCACCAGGGCAAGGGTCTGGGCAGCGCCGTCGTGCTCCC
CGGAGTGGAGGCGGCCGAGCGCGCCGGGGTGCCCGCCTTCCTGGAGACCTCCGCGCCCCGCAACCTCCCC
TTCTACGAGCGGCTCGGCTTCACCGTCACCGCCGACGTCGAGGTGCCCGAAGGACCGCGCACCTGGTGCA
TGACCCGCAAGCCCGGTGCCTGAACGCGTTAAGTCGACAATCAACCTCTGGATTACAAAATTTGTGAAAG
ATTGACTGGTATTCTTAACTATGTTGCTCCTTTTACGCTATGTGGATACGCTGCTTTAATGCCTTTGTAT
CATGCTATTGCTTCCCGTATGGCTTTCATTTTCTCCTCCTTGTATAAATCCTGGTTGCTGTCTCTTTATG
AGGAGTTGTGGCCCGTTGTCAGGCAACGTGGCGTGGTGTGCACTGTGTTTGCTGACGCAACCCCCACTGG
TTGGGGCATTGCCACCACCTGTCAGCTCCTTTCCGGGACTTTCGCTTTCCCCCTCCCTATTGCCACGGCG
GAACTCATCGCCGCCTGCCTTGCCCGCTGCTGGACAGGGGCTCGGCTGTTGGGCACTGACAATTCCGTGG
TGTTGTCGGGGAAATCATCGTCCTTTCCTTGGCTGCTCGCCTGTGTTGCCACCTGGATTCTGCGCGGGAC
GTCCTTCTGCTACGTCCCTTCGGCCCTCAATCCAGCGGACCTTCCTTCCCGCGGCCTGCTGCCGGCTCTG
CGGCCTCTTCCGCGTCTTCGCCTTCGCCCTCAGACGAGTCGGATCTCCCTTTGGGCCGCCTCCCCGCGTC
GACTTTAAGACCAATGACTTACAAGGCAGCTGTAGATCTTAGCCACTTTTTAAAAGAAAAGGGGGGACTG
GAAGGGCTAATTCACTCCCAACGAAGACAAGATCTGCTTTTTGCTTGTACTGGGTCTCTCTGGTTAGACC
AGATCTGAGCCTGGGAGCTCTCTGGCTAACTAGGGAACCCACTGCTTAAGCCTCAATAAAGCTTGCCTTG
AGTGCTTCAAGTAGTGTGTGCCCGTCTGTTGTGTGACTCTGGTAACTAGAGATCCCTCAGACCCTTTTAG
TCAGTGTGGAAAATCTCTAGCAGTACGTATAGTAGTTCATGTCATCTTATTATTCAGTATTTATAACTTG
CAAAGAAATGAATATCAGAGAGTGAGAGGAACTTGTTTATTGCAGCTTATAATGGTTACAAATAAAGCAA
TAGCATCACAAATTTCACAAATAAAGCATTTTTTTCACTGCATTCTAGTTGTGGTTTGTCCAAACTCATC
AATGTATCTTATCATGTCTGGCTCTAGCTATCCCGCCCCTAACTCCGCCCATCCCGCCCCTAACTCCGCC
CAGTTCCGCCCATTCTCCGCCCCATGGCTGACTAATTTTTTTTATTTATGCAGAGGCCGAGGCCGCCTCG
GCCTCTGAGCTATTCCAGAAGTAGTGAGGAGGCTTTTTTGGAGGCCTAGGGACGTACCCAATTCGCCCTA
TAGTGAGTCGTATTACGCGCGCTCACTGGCCGTCGTTTTACAACGTCGTGACTGGGAAAACCCTGGCGTT
ACCCAACTTAATCGCCTTGCAGCACATCCCCCTTTCGCCAGCTGGCGTAATAGCGAAGAGGCCCGCACCG
ATCGCCCTTCCCAACAGTTGCGCAGCCTGAATGGCGAATGGG
[124 nt withheld, positions 4873-4996]
C
[91 nt withheld, positions 4998-5088]
A
[49 nt withheld, positions 5090-5138]
CCTTTGACGTTGGAGTCCACGTTCTTT
[37 nt withheld, positions 5166-5202]
ACCCTATCTCGGTCTATTCTTTTGATTTATAAGGGATTTTGCCGATTTCGGCCTATTGGTTAAAAAATGA
GCTGATTTAACAAAAATTTAACGCGAATTTTAACAAAATATTAACGCTTACAATTTAGGTGGCACTTTTC
GGGGAAATGTGCGCGGAACCCCTATTTGTTTATTTTTCTAAATACATTCAAATATGTATCCGCTCATGAG
ACAATAACCCTGATAAATGCTTCAATAATATTGAAAAAGGAAGAGTATGAGTATTCAACATTTCCGTGTC
GCCCTTATTCCCTTTTTTGCGGCATTTTGCCTTCCTGTTTTTGCTCACCCAGAAACGCTGGTGAAAGTAA
AAGATGCTGAAGATCAGTTGGGTGCACGAGTGGGTTACATCGAACTGGATCTCAACAGCGGTAAGATCCT
TGAGAGTTTTCGCCCCGAAGAACGTTTTCCAATGATGAGCACTTTTAAAGTTCTGCTATGTGGCGCGGTA
TTATCCCGTATTGACGCCGGGCAAGAGCAACTCGGTCGCCGCATACACTATTCTCAGAATGACTTGGTTG
AGTACTCACCAGTCACAGAAAAGCATCTTACGGATGGCATGACAGTAAGAGAATTATGCAGTGCTGCCAT
AACCATGAGTGATAACACTGCGGCCAACTTACTTCTGACAACGATCGGAGGACCGAAGGAGCTAACCGCT
TTTTTGCACAACATGGGGGATCATGTAACTCGCCTTGATCGTTGGGAACCGGAGCTGAATGAAGCCATAC
CAAACGACGAGCGTGACACCACGATGCCTGTAGCAATGGCAACAACGTTGCGCAAACTATTAACTGGCGA
ACTACTTACTCTAGCTTCCCGGCAACAATTAATAGACTGGATGGAGGCGGATAAAGTTGCAGGACCACTT
CTGCGCTCGGCCCTTCCGGCTGGCTGGTTTATTGCTGATAAATCTGGAGCCGGTGAGCGTGGGTCTCGCG
GTATCATTGCAGCACTGGGGCCAGATGGTAAGCCCTCCCGTATCGTAGTTATCTACACGACGGGGAGTCA
GGCAACTATGGATGAACGAAATAGACAGATCGCTGAGATAGGTGCCTCACTGATTAAGCATTGGTAACTG
TCAGACCAAGTTTACTCATATATACTTTAGATTGATTTAAAACTTCATTTTTAATTTAAAAGGATCTAGG
TGAAGATCCTTTTTGATAATCTCATGACCAAAATCCCTTAACGTGAGTTTTCGTTCCACTGAGCGTCAGA
CCCCGTAGAAAAGATCAAAGGATCTTCTTGAGATCCTTTTTTTCTGCGCGTAATCTGCTGCTTGCAAACA
AAAAAACCACCGCTACCAGCGGTGGTTTGTTTGCCGGATCAAGAGCTACCAACTCTTTTTCCGAAGGTAA
CTGGCTTCAGCAGAGCGCAGATACCAAATACTGTTCTTCTAGTGTAGCCGTAGTTAGGCCACCACTTCAA
GAACTCTGTAGCACCGCCTACATACCTCGCTCTGCTAATCCTGTTACCAGTGGCTGCTGCCAGTGGCGAT
AAGTCGTGTCTTACCGGGTTGGACTCAAGACGATAGTTACCGGATAAGGCGCAGCGGTCGGGCTGAACGG
GGGGTTCGTGCACACAGCCCAGCTTGGAGCGAACGACCTACACCGAACTGAGATACCTACAGCGTGAGCT
ATGAGAAAGCGCCACGCTTCCCGAAGGGAGAAAGGCGGACAGGTATCCGGTAAGCGGCAGGGTCGGAACA
GGAGAGCGCACGAGGGAGCTTCCAGGGGGAAACGCCTGGTATCTTTATAGTCCTGTCGGGTTTCGCCACC
TCTGACTTGAGCGTCGATTTTTGTGATGCTCGTCAGGGGGGCGGAGCCTATGGAAAAACGCCAGCAACGC
GGCCTTTTTACGGTTCCTGGCCTTTTGCTGGCCTTTTGCTCACATGTTCTTTCCTGCGTTATCCCCTGAT
TCTGTGGATAACCGTATTACCGCCTTTGAGTGAGCTGATACCGCTCGCCGCAGCCGAACGACCGAGCGCA
GCGAGTCAGTGAGCGAGGAAGCGGAAGAGCGCCCAATACGCAAACCGCCTCTCCCCGCGCGTTGGCCGAT
Features (pLannotate 1.2.2; 27 found; start..end, strand, type, name):
     64..85      +  protein_bind   CAP binding site: CAP binding activates transcription in the presence of cAMP. E. coli catabolite activator protein
    100..130     +  promoter       lac promoter: promoter for the E. coli lac operon
    138..154     +  protein_bind   lac operator: The lac repressor binds to the lac operator to inhibit transcription in E. coli. This inhibition can be relieved by adding lactose or isopropyl-β-D-thiogalactopyranoside (IPTG). lac repressor encoded by lacI
    199..217     +  promoter       T3 promoter: promoter for bacteriophage T3 RNA polymerase
    245..471     +  promoter       RSV promoter: Rous sarcoma virus enhancer/promoter
    472..652     +  LTR            5' LTR (truncated): truncated 5' long terminal repeat (LTR) from HIV-1
    699..824     +  misc_feature   HIV-1 Ψ: packaging signal of human immunodeficiency virus type 1
    808..1171    +  CDS            HIV-1 gag (fragment): gag protein from human immunodeficiency virus 1; gag
   1317..1550    +  misc_feature   RRE: The Rev response element (RRE) of HIV-1 allows for Rev-dependent mRNA export from the nucleus to the cytoplasm.
   1927..1953    +  CDS            Rev (fragment): human immunodeficiency virus 1 (HIV-1) Rev protein; rev; enhances nuclear export of unspliced and incompletely spliced viral mRNAs
   1957..2197    +  promoter       U6 promoter: RNA polymerase III promoter for human U6 snRNA
   2245..2312    +  misc_RNA       tracrRNA (fragment): trans-activating CRISPR RNA for the Streptococcus pyogenes CRISPR/Cas9 system
   2361..2478    +  misc_feature   cPPT/CTS: central polypurine tract and central termination sequence of HIV-1
   2547..2758    +  promoter       EF-1α core promoter: core promoter for human elongation factor EF-1α
   2784..3383    +  CDS            PuroR (fragment): puromycin N-acetyltransferase; pac from Streptomyces; confers resistance to puromycin
   3399..3987    +  misc_feature   WPRE: woodchuck hepatitis virus posttranscriptional regulatory element
   4038..4057    +  misc_feature   cPPT/CTS (fragment): central polypurine tract and central termination sequence of HIV-1
   4059..4292    +  LTR            3' LTR (ΔU3): self-inactivating 3' long terminal repeat (LTR) from HIV-1
   4370..4491    +  polyA_signal   SV40 poly(A) signal: SV40 polyadenylation signal
   4531..4666    +  rep_origin     SV40 ori: SV40 origin of replication
   4687..4705    -  promoter       T7 promoter: promoter for bacteriophage T7 RNA polymerase
   4713..4868    +  CDS            lacZα (fragment): LacZα fragment of β-galactosidase; lacZ fragment
   4873..5301    +  rep_origin     f1 ori (sequence partly withheld): f1 bacteriophage origin of replication; arrow indicates direction of (+) strand synthesis
   5354..5458    +  promoter       AmpR promoter: bla
   5459..6319    +  CDS            AmpR: β-lactamase; bla; confers resistance to ampicillin, carbenicillin, and related antibiotics
   6490..7078    +  rep_origin     ori: high-copy-number ColE1/pMB1/pBR322/pUC origin of replication
   7261..51      +  CDS            lacI (fragment) (across the origin): lac repressor; lacI; The lac repressor binds to the lac operator to inhibit transcription in E. coli. This inhibition can be relieved by adding lactose or isopropyl-β-D-thiogalactopyranoside (IPTG).
