[The description below was written by a language model from this plasmid's Addgene catalogue record and pLannotate feature annotations shown in this document.]
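Description:
CSNK1A1 H2.4 gRNA is a third-generation lentiviral CRISPR guide plasmid built on the pLenti-sgRNA backbone and designed to target human CSNK1A1 (casein kinase 1 alpha 1). It is propagated in E. coli through a high-copy ColE1/pUC-type origin with ampicillin selection (AmpR). The backbone also carries an f1 origin, an SV40 origin and poly(A) signal, and remnants of lac, T3 and T7 cloning elements. The catalogue lists the empty backbone as 9,151 bp, whereas the sequenced plasmid is 7,302 nt. This would be consistent with loss of a stuffer fragment when the guide oligos were ligated between the two BsmBI sites, which were destroyed during cloning, although the record does not explain the difference.

The viral cassette begins with an RSV promoter fused to a truncated HIV-1 5' LTR, which makes genomic RNA production Tat-independent. It continues with the Ψ packaging signal, a partial gag sequence, the RRE for Rev-dependent nuclear export and a cPPT/CTS. It ends in a self-inactivating ΔU3 3' LTR. Inside this cassette, a human U6 RNA polymerase III promoter drives the CSNK1A1 spacer fused to the S. pyogenes guide RNA scaffold, which is annotated as a tracrRNA fragment. Downstream, an EF-1α core promoter expresses puromycin N-acetyltransferase, followed by a WPRE to enhance transcript expression, so that transduced mammalian cells can be selected with puromycin.

No Cas9 is encoded, so the nuclease must be supplied separately, for example by a Cas9-expressing cell line. The plasmid belongs to a series of guides made for a large-scale analysis of cell-cycle gene knockouts in human cells, and it is used to disrupt CSNK1A1 after lentiviral delivery.
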