Addgene plasmid #90641: CSNK1A1 H2.4 gRNA
Purpose: 3rd generation lentiviral gRNA plasmid targeting human CSNK1A1
Depositing lab: Iain Cheeseman. Depositing organization: Whitehead Institute for Biomedical Research. Publication: Large-Scale Analysis of CRISPR/Cas9 Cell-Cycle Knockouts Reveals the Diversity of p53-Dependent Responses to Cell-Cycle Defects. McKinley KL, Cheeseman IM. Dev Cell. 2017 Feb 27;40(4):405-420.e2. doi: 10.1016/j.devcel.2017.01.012. Epub 2017 Feb 16. PubMed 28216383.
Backbone
  Vector backbone: pLenti-sgRNA
  Backbone manufacturer: Eric Lander & David Sabatini labs (Addgene plasmid #71409)
  Backbone size w/o insert (bp): 9151
  Vector type: Lentiviral, CRISPR
  Selectable markers: Puromycin
Growth in bacteria
  Bacterial resistance: Ampicillin, 100 μg/mL
  Growth temperature: 37°C
  Growth strain: NEB Stable
  Copy number: Unknown
Gene/Insert
  Gene/Insert name: CSNK1A1 (Guide Designation H2.4) (alt name: pKMKO series)
  gRNA/shRNA sequence: CACCgTGTACTTAAACTATTGTCGT
  Species: H. sapiens (human)
  Promoter: U6
  Cloning method: Restriction Enzyme; 5′ cloning site BsmBI (destroyed during cloning); 3′ cloning site BsmBI (destroyed during cloning)
  Sequencing primers: 5′ hU6-F (5'-GAGGGCCTATTTCCCATGATT-3'); 3′ EF1a-R (5'-CACGGCGACTACTGCACTTA-3')
Terms and licenses: Academic/Nonprofit Terms; Industry Terms: Not Available to Industry
Depositor comments: Please note that gRNA target sequence listed is not strictly the 20nt spacer sequence, but also contains the 5' BsmBI overhang. For more information about knockout human cell lines generated using this plasmid, please see http://cellcycleknockouts.wi.mit.edu/ .
How to cite: CSNK1A1 H2.4 gRNA was a gift from Iain Cheeseman (Addgene plasmid # 90641 ; http://n2t.net/addgene:90641 ; RRID:Addgene_90641)
